Addgene plasmid #110820: dCas9-KRAB
Purpose: Conventional dCas9 repressor-dCas9-KRAB
Depositing lab: Alejandro Chavez & George Church. Depositing organization: Harvard University. Publication: An enhanced CRISPR repressor for targeted mammalian gene regulation. Yeo NC, Chavez A, Lance-Byrne A, Chan Y, Menn D, Milanova D, Kuo CC, Guo X, Sharma S, Tung A, Cecchi RJ, Tuttle M, Pradhan S, Lim ET, Davidsohn N, Ebrahimkhani MR, Collins JJ, Lewis NE, Kiani S, Church GM. Nat Methods. 2018 Jul 16. pii: 10.1038/s41592-018-0048-5. doi: 10.1038/s41592-018-0048-5. PubMed 30013045.
Backbone
  Vector backbone: pcDNA3.3_TOPO
  Vector type: Mammalian Expression
Growth in bacteria
  Bacterial resistance: Ampicillin, 100 μg/mL
  Growth temperature: 37°C
  Growth strain: DH5alpha
  Copy number: High Copy
Gene/Insert
  Gene/Insert name: dCas9-KRAB (alt name: dCas9-K)
  Species: Synthetic
  Insert size (bp): 4400
  Mutation: Cas9 mutations to make dCas9=D10A+D839A+H840A+N863A
  Promoter: CMV
  Cloning method: Gibson Cloning
  Sequencing primers: 5′ TCAAGTACTTCGACACCACCA
Terms and licenses: Academic/Nonprofit Terms; Industry Terms: Not Available to Industry
How to cite: dCas9-KRAB was a gift from Alejandro Chavez & George Church (Addgene plasmid # 110820 ; http://n2t.net/addgene:110820 ; RRID:Addgene_110820)
