[The description below was written by a language model from this plasmid's Addgene catalogue record and pLannotate feature annotations shown in this document.]
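Description:
dCas9-KRAB is a mammalian expression plasmid built on the pcDNA3.3_TOPO backbone that encodes the conventional CRISPR interference repressor, a nuclease-dead Streptococcus pyogenes Cas9 fused to a KRAB transcriptional repression domain. It is maintained in E. coli as a high-copy plasmid through a ColE1/pUC-type origin of replication and selected with ampicillin via the β-lactamase gene and its native bla promoter. The sequenced record is about 7.5 kb. No mammalian selection marker is annotated, which suggests delivery mainly by transient transfection.

The roughly 4.4 kb synthetic insert, assembled by Gibson cloning, is driven by the human cytomegalovirus immediate early enhancer and promoter. The Cas9 portion is the "Cas9m4" variant carrying D10A, D839A, H840A and N863A, mutations that abolish endonuclease activity in both catalytic domains while preserving guide RNA-directed DNA binding. Downstream and in the same orientation, the automated annotation labels a short coding segment as a fragment of human ZNF720. Given its position and the catalogue description, this most likely reflects a homology match to the KRAB domain, which is shared among many KRAB zinc finger proteins, rather than a separate gene. The record does not state which protein the KRAB domain came from. Transcripts terminate at the HSV thymidine kinase polyadenylation signal, and a small remnant of the bGH poly(A) signal lies beyond it on the opposite strand.

The plasmid carries no guide RNA cassette, so a guide must be supplied separately to direct the fusion to a promoter or regulatory region, where KRAB recruits silencing machinery to repress transcription without cutting DNA. It serves as the standard dCas9 repressor for targeted gene repression in mammalian cells.
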