Features (pLannotate 1.2.2; 10 found; start..end, strand, type, name):
     50..429     +  enhancer       CMV enhancer: human cytomegalovirus immediate early enhancer
    430..633     +  promoter       CMV promoter: human cytomegalovirus (CMV) immediate early promoter
    748..4851    +  CDS            Cas9m4: catalytically dead mutant of the Cas9 endonuclease from the Streptococcus pyogenes Type II CRISPR/Cas system RNA-guided DNA-binding protein that lacks endonuclease activity due to the mutations D10A, D839A, H840A, and N863A (Mali et al., 2013)
   4951..5139    +  CDS            ZNF720 (fragment): ZN720_HUMAN - Experimental evidence at protein level: Swiss-Prot protein existence level 1. From Homo sapiens (Human).
   5238..5286    +  polyA_signal   HSV TK poly(A) signal: herpes simplex virus thymidine kinase polyadenylation signal (Cole and Stacy, 1985)
   5377..5393    -  polyA_signal   bGH poly(A) signal (fragment): bovine growth hormone polyadenylation signal
   5600..6188    -  rep_origin     ori: high-copy-number ColE1/pMB1/pBR322/pUC origin of replication
   6359..7219    -  CDS            AmpR: β-lactamase; bla; confers resistance to ampicillin, carbenicillin, and related antibiotics
   7220..7324    -  promoter       AmpR promoter: bla
   7383..7435    -  misc_feature   bom (fragment): basis of mobility region from pBR322
>Addgene plasmid #110820 | dCas9-KRAB | addgene full sequence | sequence record 226682 | Addgene NGS Result
GTTAGGCGTTTTGCGCTGCTTCGCGATGTACGGGCCAGATATACGCGTTGACATTGATTATTGACTAGTT
ATTAATAGTAATCAATTACGGGGTCATTAGTTCATAGCCCATATATGGAGTTCCGCGTTACATAACTTAC
GGTAAATGGCCCGCCTGGCTGACCGCCCAACGACCCCCGCCCATTGACGTCAATAATGACGTATGTTCCC
ATAGTAACGCCAATAGGGACTTTCCATTGACGTCAATGGGTGGAGTATTTACGGTAAACTGCCCACTTGG
CAGTACATCAAGTGTATCATATGCCAAGTACGCCCCCTATTGACGTCAATGACGGTAAATGGCCCGCCTG
GCATTATGCCCAGTACATGACCTTATGGGACTTTCCTACTTGGCAGTACATCTACGTATTAGTCATCGCT
ATTACCATGGTGATGCGGTTTTGGCAGTACATCAATGGGCGTGGATAGCGGTTTGACTCACGGGGATTTC
CAAGTCTCCACCCCATTGACGTCAATGGGAGTTTGTTTTGGCACCAAAATCAACGGGACTTTCCAAAATG
TCGTAACAACTCCGCCCCATTGACGCAAATGGGCGGTAGGCGTGTACGGTGGGAGGTCTATATAAGCAGA
GCTCGTTTAGTGAACCGTCAGATCGCCTGGAGACGCCATCCACGCTGTTTTGACCTCCATAGAAGACACC
GGGACCGATCCAGCCTCCGGACTCTAGAGGATCGAACCCTTGCCACCATGGACAAGAAGTACTCCATTGG
GCTCGCTATCGGCACAAACAGCGTCGGCTGGGCCGTCATTACGGACGAGTACAAGGTGCCGAGCAAAAAA
TTCAAAGTTCTGGGCAATACCGATCGCCACAGCATAAAGAAGAACCTCATTGGCGCCCTCCTGTTCGACT
CCGGGGAGACGGCCGAAGCCACGCGGCTCAAAAGAACAGCACGGCGCAGATATACCCGCAGAAAGAATCG
GATCTGCTACCTGCAGGAGATCTTTAGTAATGAGATGGCTAAGGTGGATGACTCTTTCTTCCATAGGCTG
GAGGAGTCCTTTTTGGTGGAGGAGGATAAAAAGCACGAGCGCCACCCAATCTTTGGCAATATCGTGGACG
AGGTGGCGTACCATGAAAAGTACCCAACCATATATCATCTGAGGAAGAAGCTTGTAGACAGTACTGATAA
GGCTGACTTGCGGTTGATCTATCTCGCGCTGGCGCATATGATCAAATTTCGGGGACACTTCCTCATCGAG
GGGGACCTGAACCCAGACAACAGCGATGTCGACAAACTCTTTATCCAACTGGTTCAGACTTACAATCAGC
TTTTCGAAGAGAACCCGATCAACGCATCCGGAGTTGACGCCAAAGCAATCCTGAGCGCTAGGCTGTCCAA
ATCCCGGCGGCTCGAAAACCTCATCGCACAGCTCCCTGGGGAGAAGAAGAACGGCCTGTTTGGTAATCTT
ATCGCCCTGTCACTCGGGCTGACCCCCAACTTTAAATCTAACTTCGACCTGGCCGAAGATGCCAAGCTTC
AACTGAGCAAAGACACCTACGATGATGATCTCGACAATCTGCTGGCCCAGATCGGCGACCAGTACGCAGA
CCTTTTTTTGGCGGCAAAGAACCTGTCAGACGCCATTCTGCTGAGTGATATTCTGCGAGTGAACACGGAG
ATCACCAAAGCTCCGCTGAGCGCTAGTATGATCAAGCGCTATGATGAGCACCACCAAGACTTGACTTTGC
TGAAGGCCCTTGTCAGACAGCAACTGCCTGAGAAGTACAAGGAAATTTTCTTCGATCAGTCTAAAAATGG
CTACGCCGGATACATTGACGGCGGAGCAAGCCAGGAGGAATTTTACAAATTTATTAAGCCCATCTTGGAA
AAAATGGACGGCACCGAGGAGCTGCTGGTAAAGCTTAACAGAGAAGATCTGTTGCGCAAACAGCGCACTT
TCGACAATGGAAGCATCCCCCACCAGATTCACCTGGGCGAACTGCACGCTATCCTCAGGCGGCAAGAGGA
TTTCTACCCCTTTTTGAAAGATAACAGGGAAAAGATTGAGAAAATCCTCACATTTCGGATACCCTACTAT
GTAGGCCCCCTCGCCCGGGGAAATTCCAGATTCGCGTGGATGACTCGCAAATCAGAAGAGACCATCACTC
CCTGGAACTTCGAGGAAGTCGTGGATAAGGGGGCCTCTGCCCAGTCCTTCATCGAAAGGATGACTAACTT
TGATAAAAATCTGCCTAACGAAAAGGTGCTTCCTAAACACTCTCTGCTGTACGAGTACTTCACAGTTTAT
AACGAGCTCACCAAGGTCAAATACGTCACAGAAGGGATGAGAAAGCCAGCATTCCTGTCTGGAGAGCAGA
AGAAAGCTATCGTGGACCTCCTCTTCAAGACGAACCGGAAAGTTACCGTGAAACAGCTCAAAGAAGACTA
TTTCAAAAAGATTGAATGTTTCGACTCTGTTGAAATCAGCGGAGTGGAGGATCGCTTCAACGCATCCCTG
GGAACGTATCACGATCTCCTGAAAATCATTAAAGACAAGGACTTCCTGGACAATGAGGAGAACGAGGACA
TTCTTGAGGACATTGTCCTCACCCTTACGTTGTTTGAAGATAGGGAGATGATTGAAGAACGCTTGAAAAC
TTACGCTCATCTCTTCGACGACAAAGTCATGAAACAGCTCAAGAGGCGCCGATATACAGGATGGGGGCGG
CTGTCAAGAAAACTGATCAATGGGATCCGAGACAAGCAGAGTGGAAAGACAATCCTGGATTTTCTTAAGT
CCGATGGATTTGCCAACCGGAACTTCATGCAGTTGATCCATGATGACTCTCTCACCTTTAAGGAGGACAT
CCAGAAAGCACAAGTTTCTGGCCAGGGGGACAGTCTTCACGAGCACATCGCTAATCTTGCAGGTAGCCCA
GCTATCAAAAAGGGAATACTGCAGACCGTTAAGGTCGTGGATGAACTCGTCAAAGTAATGGGAAGGCATA
AGCCCGAGAATATCGTTATCGAGATGGCCCGAGAGAACCAAACTACCCAGAAGGGACAGAAGAACAGTAG
GGAAAGGATGAAGAGGATTGAAGAGGGTATAAAAGAACTGGGGTCCCAAATCCTTAAGGAACACCCAGTT
GAAAACACCCAGCTTCAGAATGAGAAGCTCTACCTGTACTACCTGCAGAACGGCAGGGACATGTACGTGG
ATCAGGAACTGGACATCAATCGGCTCTCCGACTACGACGTGGCTGCTATCGTGCCCCAGTCTTTTCTCAA
AGATGATTCTATTGATAATAAAGTGTTGACAAGATCCGATAAAGCTAGAGGGAAGAGTGATAACGTCCCC
TCAGAAGAAGTTGTCAAGAAAATGAAAAATTATTGGCGGCAGCTGCTGAACGCCAAACTGATCACACAAC
GGAAGTTCGATAATCTGACTAAGGCTGAACGAGGTGGCCTGTCTGAGTTGGATAAAGCCGGCTTCATCAA
AAGGCAGCTTGTTGAGACACGCCAGATCACCAAGCACGTGGCCCAAATTCTCGATTCACGCATGAACACC
AAGTACGATGAAAATGACAAACTGATTCGAGAGGTGAAAGTTATTACTCTGAAGTCTAAGCTGGTCTCAG
ATTTCAGAAAGGACTTTCAGTTTTATAAGGTGAGAGAGATCAACAATTACCACCATGCGCATGATGCCTA
CCTGAATGCAGTGGTAGGCACTGCACTTATCAAAAAATATCCCAAGCTTGAATCTGAATTTGTTTACGGA
GACTATAAAGTGTACGATGTTAGGAAAATGATCGCAAAGTCTGAGCAGGAAATAGGCAAGGCCACCGCTA
AGTACTTCTTTTACAGCAATATTATGAATTTTTTCAAGACCGAGATTACACTGGCCAATGGAGAGATTCG
GAAGCGACCACTTATCGAAACAAACGGAGAAACAGGAGAAATCGTGTGGGACAAGGGTAGGGATTTCGCG
ACAGTCCGGAAGGTCCTGTCCATGCCGCAGGTGAACATCGTTAAAAAGACCGAAGTACAGACCGGAGGCT
TCTCCAAGGAAAGTATCCTCCCGAAAAGGAACAGCGACAAGCTGATCGCACGCAAAAAAGATTGGGACCC
CAAGAAATACGGCGGATTCGATTCTCCTACAGTCGCTTACAGTGTACTGGTTGTGGCCAAAGTGGAGAAA
GGGAAGTCTAAAAAACTCAAAAGCGTCAAGGAACTGCTGGGCATCACAATCATGGAGCGATCAAGCTTCG
AAAAAAACCCCATCGACTTTCTCGAGGCGAAAGGATATAAAGAGGTCAAAAAAGACCTCATCATTAAGCT
TCCCAAGTACTCTCTCTTTGAGCTTGAAAACGGCCGGAAACGAATGCTCGCTAGTGCGGGCGAGCTGCAG
AAAGGTAACGAGCTGGCACTGCCCTCTAAATACGTTAATTTCTTGTATCTGGCCAGCCACTATGAAAAGC
TCAAAGGGTCTCCCGAAGATAATGAGCAGAAGCAGCTGTTCGTGGAACAACACAAACACTACCTTGATGA
GATCATCGAGCAAATAAGCGAATTCTCCAAAAGAGTGATCCTCGCCGACGCTAACCTCGATAAGGTGCTT
TCTGCTTACAATAAGCACAGGGATAAGCCCATCAGGGAGCAGGCAGAAAACATTATCCACTTGTTTACTC
TGACCAACTTGGGCGCGCCTGCAGCCTTCAAGTACTTCGACACCACCATAGACAGAAAGCGGTACACCTC
TACAAAGGAGGTCCTGGACGCCACACTGATTCATCAGTCAATTACGGGGCTCTATGAAACAAGAATCGAC
CTCTCTCAGCTCGGTGGAGACAGCAGGGCTGACCCCAAGAAGAAGAGGAAGGTGAGTGGTGGAGGAAGTG
GCGGGTCAGGGTCGATGGACGCGAAATCACTTACGGCATGGTCGAGAACACTGGTTACGTTCAAGGACGT
GTTTGTGGACTTTACACGTGAGGAGTGGAAATTGCTGGATACTGCGCAACAAATTGTGTATCGAAATGTC
ATGCTTGAGAATTACAAGAACCTCGTCAGTCTCGGATACCAGTTGACGAAACCGGATGTGATCCTTAGGC
TCGAAAAGGGGGAAGAACCTTGGCTGGTATAGAAGAATTCGATCCCTACCGGTTAGTAATGAGTTTAAAC
GGGGGAGGCTAACTGAAACACGGAAGGAGACAATACCGGAAGGAACCCGCGCTATGACGGCAATAAAAAG
ACAGAATAAAACGCACGGGTGTTGGGTCGTTTGTTCATAAACGCGGGGTTCGGTCCCAGGGCTGGCACTC
TGTCGATACCCCACCGAGACCCCATTGGGGCCAATACGCCCGCGTTTCTTCCTTTTCCCCACCCCACCCC
CCAAGTTCGGGTGAAGGCCCAGGGCTCGCAGCCAACGTCGGGGCGGCAGGCCCTCCATAGTCGGTCGTTC
GGCTGCGGCGAGCGGTATCAGCTCACTCAAAGGCGGTAATACGGTTATCCACAGAATCAGGGGATAACGC
AGGAAAGAACATGTGAGCAAAAGGCCAGCAAAAGGCCAGGAACCGTAAAAAGGCCGCGTTGCTGGCGTTT
TTCCATAGGCTCCGCCCCCCTGACGAGCATCACAAAAATCGACGCTCAAGTCAGAGGTGGCGAAACCCGA
CAGGACTATAAAGATACCAGGCGTTTCCCCCTGGAAGCTCCCTCGTGCGCTCTCCTGTTCCGACCCTGCC
GCTTACCGGATACCTGTCCGCCTTTCTCCCTTCGGGAAGCGTGGCGCTTTCTCATAGCTCACGCTGTAGG
TATCTCAGTTCGGTGTAGGTCGTTCGCTCCAAGCTGGGCTGTGTGCACGAACCCCCCGTTCAGCCCGACC
GCTGCGCCTTATCCGGTAACTATCGTCTTGAGTCCAACCCGGTAAGACACGACTTATCGCCACTGGCAGC
AGCCACTGGTAACAGGATTAGCAGAGCGAGGTATGTAGGCGGTGCTACAGAGTTCTTGAAGTGGTGGCCT
AACTACGGCTACACTAGAAGAACAGTATTTGGTATCTGCGCTCTGCTGAAGCCAGTTACCTTCGGAAAAA
GAGTTGGTAGCTCTTGATCCGGCAAACAAACCACCGCTGGTAGCGGTGGTTTTTTTGTTTGCAAGCAGCA
GATTACGCGCAGAAAAAAAGGATCTCAAGAAGATCCTTTGATCTTTTCTACGGGGTCTGACGCTCAGTGG
AACGAAAACTCACGTTAAGGGATTTTGGTCATGAGATTATCAAAAAGGATCTTCACCTAGATCCTTTTAA
ATTAAAAATGAAGTTTTAAATCAATCTAAAGTATATATGAGTAAACTTGGTCTGACAGTTACCAATGCTT
AATCAGTGAGGCACCTATCTCAGCGATCTGTCTATTTCGTTCATCCATAGTTGCCTGACTCCCCGTCGTG
TAGATAACTACGATACGGGAGGGCTTACCATCTGGCCCCAGTGCTGCAATGATACCGCGAGACCCACGCT
CACCGGCTCCAGATTTATCAGCAATAAACCAGCCAGCCGGAAGGGCCGAGCGCAGAAGTGGTCCTGCAAC
TTTATCCGCCTCCATCCAGTCTATTAATTGTTGCCGGGAAGCTAGAGTAAGTAGTTCGCCAGTTAATAGT
TTGCGCAACGTTGTTGCCATTGCTACAGGCATCGTGGTGTCACGCTCGTCGTTTGGTATGGCTTCATTCA
GCTCCGGTTCCCAACGATCAAGGCGAGTTACATGATCCCCCATGTTGTGCAAAAAAGCGGTTAGCTCCTT
CGGTCCTCCGATCGTTGTCAGAAGTAAGTTGGCCGCAGTGTTATCACTCATGGTTATGGCAGCACTGCAT
AATTCTCTTACTGTCATGCCATCCGTAAGATGCTTTTCTGTGACTGGTGAGTACTCAACCAAGTCATTCT
GAGAATAGTGTATGCGGCGACCGAGTTGCTCTTGCCCGGCGTCAATACGGGATAATACCGCGCCACATAG
CAGAACTTTAAAAGTGCTCATCATTGGAAAACGTTCTTCGGGGCGAAAACTCTCAAGGATCTTACCGCTG
TTGAGATCCAGTTCGATGTAACCCACTCGTGCACCCAACTGATCTTCAGCATCTTTTACTTTCACCAGCG
TTTCTGGGTGAGCAAAAACAGGAAGGCAAAATGCCGCAAAAAAGGGAATAAGGGCGACACGGAAATGTTG
AATACTCATACTCTTCCTTTTTCAATATTATTGAAGCATTTATCAGGGTTATTGTCTCATGAGCGGATAC
ATATTTGAATGTATTTAGAAAAATAAACAAATAGGGGTTCCGCGCACATTTCCCCGAAAAGTGCCACCTG
ACGTCGACGGATCGGGAGATCTCCCGATCCCCTATGGTGCACTCTCAGTACAATCTGCTCTGATGCCGCA
TAGTTAAGCCAGTATCTGCTCCCTGCTTGTGTGTTGGAGGTCGCTGAGTAGTGCGCGAGCAAAATTTAAG
CTACAACAAGGCAAGGCTTGACCGACAATTGCATGAAGAATCTGCTTAGG
